Addgene plasmid #107398: plenti-CAG-gate-FLAG-IRES-GFP
Purpose: (Empty Backbone) Lentiviral gateway destination vector
Depositing lab: William Kaelin. Depositing organization: Dana-Farber Cancer Institute. Publication: The myeloma drug lenalidomide promotes the cereblon-dependent destruction of Ikaros proteins. Lu G, Middleton RE, Sun H, Naniong M, Ott CJ, Mitsiades CS, Wong KK, Bradner JE, Kaelin WG Jr. Science. 2014 Jan 17;343(6168):305-9. doi: 10.1126/science.1244917. Epub 2013 Nov 29. PubMed 24292623.
Backbone
  Vector backbone: plenti-CAG-gate-FLAG-IRES-GFP
  Vector type: Mammalian Expression, Lentiviral ; Gateway Destination
  Tag / fusion protein: FLAG (C terminal on backbone)
Growth in bacteria
  Bacterial resistance: Chloramphenicol and Kanamycin, 25 & 50 μg/mL
  Growth temperature: 30°C
  Growth strain: ccdB Survival
  Copy number: Unknown
Gene/Insert
  Gene/Insert name: None
  Tag / fusion protein: FLAG (C terminal on backbone)
Terms and licenses: Academic/Nonprofit Terms; Industry Terms: Not Available to Industry
How to cite: plenti-CAG-gate-FLAG-IRES-GFP was a gift from William Kaelin (Addgene plasmid # 107398 ; http://n2t.net/addgene:107398 ; RRID:Addgene_107398)
