[The description below was written by a language model from this plasmid's Addgene catalogue record and pLannotate feature annotations shown in this document.]
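Description:
plenti-CAG-gate-FLAG-IRES-GFP is an empty lentiviral Gateway destination vector for mammalian expression, about 11.8 kb in both the depositor and repository sequence records, which agree closely in their annotation. It replicates in E. coli from a high-copy ColE1/pUC-type origin and is selected with kanamycin through a Tn5 NeoR/KanR gene. This gene sits behind both a bacterial bla promoter and the SV40 early promoter, so it could in principle also confer G418 resistance in mammalian cells, although it lies outside the LTR-flanked region and would not be carried into the packaged virus. Chloramphenicol selects for the Gateway cassette. Because that cassette carries the ccdB toxin gene, the unrecombined plasmid has to be maintained in a ccdB-tolerant strain. An f1 origin and an SV40 origin are also present.

The transfer cassette has a third-generation, self-inactivating design. A CMV enhancer/promoter replaces U3 upstream of a truncated 5' LTR, followed by the Ψ packaging signal, a gag fragment, RRE and cPPT/CTS, with a ΔU3 3' LTR and an SV40 poly(A) signal at the far end. Within it, a CAG promoter (CMV enhancer, chicken β-actin promoter and chimeric intron) drives the attR1–CmR–ccdB–attR2 cassette. An LR reaction with an entry clone swaps this cassette for a gene of interest, and loss of ccdB counterselects non-recombinants. The inserted coding sequence would read into a C-terminal FLAG tag supplied by the backbone, so it would need to lack a stop codon. An EMCV IRES then allows EGFP to be translated from the same transcript, marking transduced cells, and a WPRE enhances expression. The vector suits lentiviral delivery of FLAG-tagged proteins with a co-expressed fluorescent reporter.
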