Features (pLannotate 1.2.2; 36 found; start..end, strand, type, name):
    129..246     +  misc_feature   cPPT/CTS: central polypurine tract and central termination sequence of HIV-1
    344..723     +  enhancer       CMV enhancer: human cytomegalovirus immediate early enhancer
    726..1001    +  promoter       chicken β-actin promoter: No description available
   1002..2010    +  intron         chimeric intron: chimera between introns from chicken β-actin and rabbit β-globin
   2126..2250    +  protein_bind   attR1: mutant version of attR; recombination site for the Gateway® LR reaction LR Clonase™
   2275..2305    +  promoter       lac UV5 promoter: E. coli lac promoter with an "up" mutation
   2329..2358    +  promoter       cat promoter (fragment): promoter of the E. coli cat gene encoding chloramphenicol acetyltransferase
   2359..3018    +  CDS            CmR: chloramphenicol acetyltransferase; cat; confers resistance to chloramphenicol
   3197..3355    +  CDS            ccdA (fragment): CCDA_ECO57 - Also known as H, letA. Experimental evidence at protein level: Swiss-Prot protein existence level 1. Antitoxin component of a type II toxin-antitoxin (TA) system which inhibits the post-segregational killing (PSK) of plasmid-free cells, also referred to as a plasmid addiction system. Binds to and blocks the activity of CcdB; will also remove bound CcdB protein from the CcdB-GyrA complex by forming a CcdA-CcdB complex, a process termed rejuvenation. Functions as a transcriptional corepressor for the ccdAB operon, repression also requires CcdB (By similarity). From Escherichia coli
   3360..3662    +  CDS            ccdB: CCDB_ECOLI - Also known as G, letB, letD. Experimental evidence at protein level: Swiss-Prot protein existence level 1. Toxic component of a type II toxin-antitoxin (TA) system, functioning in plasmid maintainence. Responsible for the post- segregational killing (PSK) of plasmid-free cells, also referred to as a plasmid addiction system. Half-life of over 2 hours. Cell killing by CcdB is accompanied by filamentation, defects in chromosome and plasmid segregation, defects in cell division, formation of anucleate cells, decreased DNA synthesis and plasmid loss. Interferes with the activity of DN
   3706..3830    -  protein_bind   attR2: mutant version of attR; recombination site for the Gateway® LR reaction LR Clonase™
   3853..3873    +  CDS            FLAG (fragment): FLAG® epitope tag, followed by an enterokinase cleavage site
   3897..4457    +  misc_feature   IRES: internal ribosome entry site (IRES) of the encephalomyocarditis virus (EMCV)
   4460..5179    +  CDS            EGFP: the original enhanced GFP (Yang et al., 1996) mammalian codon-optimized
   5190..5220    +  misc_feature   MCS (fragment): pUC18/19 multiple cloning site
   5255..5843    +  misc_feature   WPRE: woodchuck hepatitis virus posttranscriptional regulatory element
   5844..5863    +  misc_feature   MCS (fragment): pBluescript multiple cloning site
   5865..6050    +  CDS            nef (fragment): NEF_HV1Z2 - Experimental evidence at protein level: Swiss-Prot protein existence level 1. Extracellular Nef protein targets CD4(+) T-lymphocytes for apoptosis by interacting with CXCR4 surface receptors. From Human immunodeficiency virus type 1 group M subtype D (isolate Z2/CDC-Z34) (HIV-1).
   6052..6285    +  LTR            3' LTR (ΔU3): self-inactivating 3' long terminal repeat (LTR) from HIV-1
   6357..6478    +  polyA_signal   SV40 poly(A) signal: SV40 polyadenylation signal
   6518..6653    +  rep_origin     SV40 ori: SV40 origin of replication
   6674..6692    -  promoter       T7 promoter: promoter for bacteriophage T7 RNA polymerase
   6715..7073    -  rep_origin     f1 ori (sequence partly withheld): f1 bacteriophage origin of replication; arrow indicates direction of (+) strand synthesis
   7100..7204    +  promoter       AmpR promoter: bla
   7206..7563    +  promoter       SV40 promoter: SV40 enhancer and early promoter
   7598..8392    +  CDS            NeoR/KanR: aminoglycoside phosphotransferase from Tn5; aph(3')-II (or nptII); confers resistance to neomycin, kanamycin, and G418 (Geneticin®)
   8413..8565    +  CDS            ble (fragment): BLE_KLEPN - Experimental evidence at protein level: Swiss-Prot protein existence level 1. Binding protein with a strong affinity to the bleomycin family of antibiotics. Binds to CL990; an antimitotic-antibiotic compound. From Klebsiella pneumoniae.
   8624..8671    +  polyA_signal   HSV TK poly(A) signal: herpes simplex virus thymidine kinase polyadenylation signal (Cole and Stacy, 1985)
   9000..9588    +  rep_origin     ori: high-copy-number ColE1/pMB1/pBR322/pUC origin of replication
   9763..10066   +  enhancer       CMV enhancer: human cytomegalovirus immediate early enhancer
  10067..10266   +  promoter       CMV promoter: human cytomegalovirus (CMV) immediate early promoter
  10284..10464   +  LTR            5' LTR (truncated): truncated 5' long terminal repeat (LTR) from HIV-1
  10511..10636   +  misc_feature   HIV-1 Ψ: packaging signal of human immunodeficiency virus type 1
  10620..10958   +  CDS            HIV-1 gag (fragment): gag protein from human immunodeficiency virus 1; gag
  11135..11368   +  misc_feature   RRE: The Rev response element (RRE) of HIV-1 allows for Rev-dependent mRNA export from the nucleus to the cytoplasm.
  11745..79      +  CDS            Rev (fragment) (across the origin): human immunodeficiency virus 1 (HIV-1) Rev protein; rev; enhances nuclear export of unspliced and incompletely spliced viral mRNAs
>Addgene plasmid #107398 | plenti-CAG-gate-FLAG-IRES-GFP | depositor full sequence | sequence record 202613 | Full Sequence
GACCCGACAGGCCCGAAGGAATAGAAGAAGAAGGTGGAGAGAGAGACAGAGACAGATCCATTCGATTAGT
GAACGGATCGGCACTGCGTGCGCCAATTCTGCAGACAAATGGCAGTATTCATCCACAATTTTAAAAGAAA
AGGGGGGATTGGGGGGTACAGTGCAGGGGAAAGAATAGTAGACATAATAGCAACAGACATACAAACTAAA
GAATTACAAAAACAAATTACAAAAATTCAAAATTTTCGGGTTTATTACAGGGACAGCAGAGATCCAGTTT
GGTTAGTACCGGGCCCGCTCTAGCCCTAGATTTAAATCGATGTACGGGCCAGATATACGCGTTGACATTG
ATTATTGACTAGTTATTAATAGTAATCAATTACGGGGTCATTAGTTCATAGCCCATATATGGAGTTCCGC
GTTACATAACTTACGGTAAATGGCCCGCCTGGCTGACCGCCCAACGACCCCCGCCCATTGACGTCAATAA
TGACGTATGTTCCCATAGTAACGCCAATAGGGACTTTCCATTGACGTCAATGGGTGGACTATTTACGGTA
AACTGCCCACTTGGCAGTACATCAAGTGTATCATATGCCAAGTACGCCCCCTATTGACGTCAATGACGGT
AAATGGCCCGCCTGGCATTATGCCCAGTACATGACCTTATGGGACTTTCCTACTTGGCAGTACATCTACG
TATTAGTCATCGCTATTACCATGGGTCGAGGTGAGCCCCACGTTCTGCTTCACTCTCCCCATCTCCCCCC
CCTCCCCACCCCCAATTTTGTATTTATTTATTTTTTAATTATTTTGTGCAGCGATGGGGGCGGGGGGGGG
GGGGGCGCGCGCCAGGCGGGGCGGGGCGGGGCGAGGGGCGGGGCGGGGCGAGGCGGAGAGGTGCGGCGGC
AGCCAATCAGAGCGGCGCGCTCCGAAAGTTTCCTTTTATGGCGAGGCGGCGGCGGCGGCGGCCCTATAAA
AAGCGAAGCGCGCGGCGGGCGGGAGTCGCTGCGTTGCCTTCGCCCCGTGCCCCGCTCCGCGCCGCCTCGC
GCCGCCCGCCCCGGCTCTGACTGACCGCGTTACTCCCACAGGTGAGCGGGCGGGACGGCCCTTCTCCTCC
GGGCTGTAATTAGCGCTTGGTTTAATGACGGCTCGTTTCTTTTCTGTGGCTGCGTGAAAGCCTTAAAGGG
CTCCGGGAGGGCCCTTTGTGCGGGGGGGAGCGGCTCGGGGGGTGCGTGCGTGTGTGTGTGCGTGGGGAGC
GCCGCGTGCGGCCCGCGCTGCCCGGCGGCTGTGAGCGCTGCGGGCGCGGCGCGGGGCTTTGTGCGCTCCG
CGTGTGCGCGAGGGGAGCGCGGCCGGGGGCGGTGCCCCGCGGTGCGGGGGGGCTGCGAGGGGAACAAAGG
CTGCGTGCGGGGTGTGTGCGTGGGGGGGTGAGCAGGGGGTGTGGGCGCGGCGGTCGGGCTGTAACCCCCC
CCTGCACCCCCCTCCCCGAGTTGCTGAGCACGGCCCGGCTTCGGGTGCGGGGCTCCGTGCGGGGCGTGGC
GCGGGGCTCGCCGTGCCGGGCGGGGGGTGGCGGCAGGTGGGGGTGCCGGGCGGGGCGGGGCCGCCTCGGG
CCGGGGAGGGCTCGGGGGAGGGGCGCGGCGGCCCCGGAGCGCCGGCGGCTGTCGAGGCGCGGCGAGCCGC
AGCCATTGCCTTTTATGGTAATCGTGCGAGAGGGCGCAGGGACTTCCTTTGTCCCAAATCTGGCGGAGCC
GAAATCTGGGAGGCGCCGCCGCACCCCCTCTAGCGGGCGCGGGCGAAGCGGTGCGGCGCCGGCAGGAAGG
AAATGGGCGGGGAGGGCCTTCGTGCGTCGCCGCGCCGCCGTCCCCTTCTCCATCTCCAGCCTCGGGGCTG
CCGCAGGGGGACGGCTGCCTTCGGGGGGGACGGGGCAGGGCGGGGTTCGGCTTCTGGCGTGTGACCGGCG
GCTCTAGAGCCTCTGCTAACCATGTTCATGCCTTCTTCTTTTTCCTACAGCTCCTGGGCAACGTGCTGGT
TATTGTGCTGTCTCATCATTTTGGCAAAGAATTCCCCTAGCCGCGGAATCTAGACTGCCGGATCGAATTG
TCGACGAATTCGGATCTGGCCAATCACAAGTTTGTACAAAAAAGCTGAACGAGAAACGTAAAATGATATA
AATATCAATATATTAAATTAGATTTTGCATAAAAAACAGACTACATAATACTGTAAAACACAACATATCC
AGTCACTATGGCGGCCGCATTAGGCACCCCAGGCTTTACACTTTATGCTTCCGGCTCGTATAATGTGTGG
ATTTTGAGTTAGGATCCGTCGAGATTTTCAGGAGCTAAGGAAGCTAAAATGGAGAAAAAAATCACTGGAT
ATACCACCGTTGATATATCCCAATGGCATCGTAAAGAACATTTTGAGGCATTTCAGTCAGTTGCTCAATG
TACCTATAACCAGACCGTTCAGCTGGATATTACGGCCTTTTTAAAGACCGTAAAGAAAAATAAGCACAAG
TTTTATCCGGCCTTTATTCACATTCTTGCCCGCCTGATGAATGCTCATCCGGAATTCCGTATGGCAATGA
AAGACGGTGAGCTGGTGATATGGGATAGTGTTCACCCTTGTTACACCGTTTTCCATGAGCAAACTGAAAC
GTTTTCATCGCTCTGGAGTGAATACCACGACGATTTCCGGCAGTTTCTACACATATATTCGCAAGATGTG
GCGTGTTACGGTGAAAACCTGGCCTATTTCCCTAAAGGGTTTATTGAGAATATGTTTTTCGTCTCAGCCA
ATCCCTGGGTGAGTTTCACCAGTTTTGATTTAAACGTGGCCAATATGGACAACTTCTTCGCCCCCGTTTT
CACCATGGGCAAATATTATACGCAAGGCGACAAGGTGCTGATGCCGCTGGCGATTCAGGTTCATCATGCC
GTTTGTGATGGCTTCCATGTCGGCAGAATGCTTAATGAATTACAACAGTACTGCGATGAGTGGCAGGGCG
GGGCGTAAACGCGTGGATCCGGCTTACTAAAAGCCAGATAACAGTATGCGTATTTGCGCGCTGATTTTTG
CGGTATAAGAATATATACTGATATGTATACCCGAAGTATGTCAAAAAGAGGTATGCTATGAAGCAGCGTA
TTACAGTGACAGTTGACAGCGACAGCTATCAGTTGCTCAAGGCATATATGATGTCAATATCTCCGGTCTG
GTAAGCACAACCATGCAGAATGAAGCCCGTCGTCTGCGTGCCGAACGCTGGAAAGCGGAAAATCAGGAAG
GGATGGCTGAGGTCGCCCGGTTTATTGAAATGAACGGCTCTTTTGCTGACGAGAACAGGGGCTGGTGAAA
TGCAGTTTAAGGTTTACACCTATAAAAGAGAGAGCCGTTATCGTCTGTTTGTGGATGTACAGAGTGATAT
TATTGACACGCCCGGGCGACGGATGGTGATCCCCCTGGCCAGTGCACGTCTGCTGTCAGATAAAGTCTCC
CGTGAACTTTACCCGGTGGTGCATATCGGGGATGAAAGCTGGCGCATGATGACCACCGATATGGCCAGTG
TGCCGGTCTCCGTTATCGGGGAAGAAGTGGCTGATCTCAGCCACCGCGAAAATGACATCAAAAACGCCAT
TAACCTGATGTTCTGGGGAATATAAATGTCAGGCTCCCTTATACACAGCCAGTCTGCAGGTCGACCATAG
TGACTGGATATGTTGTGTTTTACAGTATTATGTAGTCTGTTTTTTATGCAAAATCTAATTTAATATATTG
ATATTTATATCATTTTACGTTTCTCGTTCAGCTTTCTTGTACAAAGTGGTGGGAGGAGGTGGATCTGGCG
ACTACAAGGACGACGATGACAAGTGACTCGAGCGGGATCAATTCCGCCCCCCCCCTAACGTTACTGGCCG
AAGCCGCTTGGAATAAGGCCGGTGTGCGTTTGTCTATATGTTATTTTCCACCATATTGCCGTCTTTTGGC
AATGTGAGGGCCCGGAAACCTGGCCCTGTCTTCTTGACGAGCATTCCTAGGGGTCTTTCCCCTCTCGCCA
AAGGAATGCAAGGTCTGTTGAATGTCGTGAAGGAAGCAGTTCCTCTGGAAGCTTCTTGAAGACAAACAAC
GTCTGTAGCGACCCTTTGCAGGCAGCGGAACCCCCCACCTGGCGACAGGTGCCTCTGCGGCCAAAAGCCA
CGTGTATAAGATACACCTGCAAAGGCGGCACAACCCCAGTGCCACGTTGTGAGTTGGATAGTTGTGGAAA
GAGTCAAATGGCTCTCCTCAAGCGTATTCAACAAGGGGCTGAAGGATGCCCAGAAGGTACCCCATTGTAT
GGGATCTGATCTGGGGCCTCGGTGCACATGCTTTACATGTGTTTAGTCGAGGTTAAAAAAACGTCTAGGC
CCCCCGAACCACGGGGACGTGGTTTTCCTTTGAAAAACACGATAATACCATGGTGAGCAAGGGCGAGGAG
CTGTTCACCGGGGTGGTGCCCATCCTGGTCGAGCTGGACGGCGACGTAAACGGCCACAAGTTCAGCGTGT
CCGGCGAGGGCGAGGGCGATGCCACCTACGGCAAGCTGACCCTGAAGTTCATCTGCACCACCGGCAAGCT
GCCCGTGCCCTGGCCCACCCTCGTGACCACCCTGACCTACGGCGTGCAGTGCTTCAGCCGCTACCCCGAC
CACATGAAGCAGCACGACTTCTTCAAGTCCGCCATGCCCGAAGGCTACGTCCAGGAGCGCACCATCTTCT
TCAAGGACGACGGCAACTACAAGACCCGCGCCGAGGTGAAGTTCGAGGGCGACACCCTGGTGAACCGCAT
CGAGCTGAAGGGCATCGACTTCAAGGAGGACGGCAACATCCTGGGGCACAAGCTGGAGTACAACTACAAC
AGCCACAACGTCTATATCATGGCCGACAAGCAGAAGAACGGCATCAAGGTGAACTTCAAGATCCGCCACA
ACATCGAGGACGGCAGCGTGCAGCTCGCCGACCACTACCAGCAGAACACCCCCATCGGCGACGGCCCCGT
GCTGCTGCCCGACAACCACTACCTGAGCACCCAGTCCGCCCTGAGCAAAGACCCCAACGAGAAGCGCGAT
CACATGGTCCTGCTGGAGTTCGTGACCGCCGCCGGGATCACTCTCGGCATGGACGAGCTGTACAAGTAAG
CGGCCGCGACTCTAGAGTCGACCTGCAGGCATGCAAGCTTCAGGTAGCCGGCTAACGTTATCAAGCTTAT
CGATAATCAACCTCTGGATTACAAAATTTGTGAAAGATTGACTGGTATTCTTAACTATGTTGCTCCTTTT
ACGCTATGTGGATACGCTGCTTTAATGCCTTTGTATCATGCTATTGCTTCCCGTATGGCTTTCATTTTCT
CCTCCTTGTATAAATCCTGGTTGCTGTCTCTTTATGAGGAGTTGTGGCCCGTTGTCAGGCAACGTGGCGT
GGTGTGCACTGTGTTTGCTGACGCAACCCCCACTGGTTGGGGCATTGCCACCACCTGTCAGCTCCTTTCC
GGGACTTTCGCTTTCCCCCTCCCTATTGCCACGGCGGAACTCATCGCCGCCTGCCTTGCCCGCTGCTGGA
CAGGGGCTCGGCTGTTGGGCACTGACAATTCCGTGGTGTTGTCGGGGAAATCATCGTCCTTTCCTTGGCT
GCTCGCCTGTGTTGCCACCTGGATTCTGCGCGGGACGTCCTTCTGCTACGTCCCTTCGGCCCTCAATCCA
GCGGACCTTCCTTCCCGCGGCCTGCTGCCGGCTCTGCGGCCTCTTCCGCGTCTTCGCCTTCGCCCTCAGA
CGAGTCGGATCTCCCTTTGGGCCGCCTCCCCGCATCGATACCGTCGACCTCGATCGAGACCTAGAAAAAC
ATGGAGCAATCACAAGTAGCAATACAGCAGCTACCAATGCTGATTGTGCCTGGCTAGAAGCACAAGAGGA
GGAGGAGGTGGGTTTTCCAGTCACACCTCAGGTACCTTTAAGACCAATGACTTACAAGGCAGCTGTAGAT
CTTAGCCACTTTTTAAAAGAAAAGGGGGGACTGGAAGGGCTAATTCACTCCCAACGAAGACAAGATCTGC
TTTTTGCTTGTACTGGGTCTCTCTGGTTAGACCAGATCTGAGCCTGGGAGCTCTCTGGCTAACTAGGGAA
CCCACTGCTTAAGCCTCAATAAAGCTTGCCTTGAGTGCTTCAAGTAGTGTGTGCCCGTCTGTTGTGTGAC
TCTGGTAACTAGAGATCCCTCAGACCCTTTTAGTCAGTGTGGAAAATCTCTAGCAGTAGTAGTTCATGTC
ATCTTATTATTCAGTATTTATAACTTGCAAAGAAATGAATATCAGAGAGTGAGAGGAACTTGTTTATTGC
AGCTTATAATGGTTACAAATAAAGCAATAGCATCACAAATTTCACAAATAAAGCATTTTTTTCACTGCAT
TCTAGTTGTGGTTTGTCCAAACTCATCAATGTATCTTATCATGTCTGGCTCTAGCTATCCCGCCCCTAAC
TCCGCCCATCCCGCCCCTAACTCCGCCCAGTTCCGCCCATTCTCCGCCCCATGGCTGACTAATTTTTTTT
ATTTATGCAGAGGCCGAGGCCGCCTCGGCCTCTGAGCTATTCCAGAAGTAGTGAGGAGGCTTTTTTGGAG
GCCTAGGGACGTACCCAATTCGCCCTATAGTGAGTCGTATTAGCATGTGAGCAAAAGGCCAGCATAAATC
AAAAGAATAGACCGAGATAGGGT
[37 nt withheld, positions 6744-6780]
AAAGAACGTGGACTCCAACGTCAAAGG
[49 nt withheld, positions 6808-6856]
T
[91 nt withheld, positions 6858-6948]
G
[124 nt withheld, positions 6950-7073]
CAGGTGGCACTTTTCGGGGAAATGTGCGCGGAACCCCTATTTGTTTATTTTTCTAAATACATTCAAATAT
GTATCCGCTCATGAGACAATAACCCTGATAAATGCTTCAATAATATTGAAAAAGGAAGAGTCCTGAGGCG
GAAAGAACCAGCTGTGGAATGTGTGTCAGTTAGGGTGTGGAAAGTCCCCAGGCTCCCCAGCAGGCAGAAG
TATGCAAAGCATGCATCTCAATTAGTCAGCAACCAGGTGTGGAAAGTCCCCAGGCTCCCCAGCAGGCAGA
AGTATGCAAAGCATGCATCTCAATTAGTCAGCAACCATAGTCCCGCCCCTAACTCCGCCCATCCCGCCCC
TAACTCCGCCCAGTTCCGCCCATTCTCCGCCCCATGGCTGACTAATTTTTTTTATTTATGCAGAGGCCGA
GGCCGCCTCGGCCTCTGAGCTATTCCAGAAGTAGTGAGGAGGCTTTTTTGGAGGCCTAGGCTTTTGCAAA
GATCGATCAAGAGACAGGATGAGGATCGTTTCGCATGATTGAACAAGATGGATTGCACGCAGGTTCTCCG
GCCGCTTGGGTGGAGAGGCTATTCGGCTATGACTGGGCACAACAGACAATCGGCTGCTCTGATGCCGCCG
TGTTCCGGCTGTCAGCGCAGGGGCGCCCGGTTCTTTTTGTCAAGACCGACCTGTCCGGTGCCCTGAATGA
ACTGCAAGACGAGGCAGCGCGGCTATCGTGGCTGGCCACGACGGGCGTTCCTTGCGCAGCTGTGCTCGAC
GTTGTCACTGAAGCGGGAAGGGACTGGCTGCTATTGGGCGAAGTGCCGGGGCAGGATCTCCTGTCATCTC
ACCTTGCTCCTGCCGAGAAAGTATCCATCATGGCTGATGCAATGCGGCGGCTGCATACGCTTGATCCGGC
TACCTGCCCATTCGACCACCAAGCGAAACATCGCATCGAGCGAGCACGTACTCGGATGGAAGCCGGTCTT
GTCGATCAGGATGATCTGGACGAAGAGCATCAGGGGCTCGCGCCAGCCGAACTGTTCGCCAGGCTCAAGG
CGAGCATGCCCGACGGCGAGGATCTCGTCGTGACCCATGGCGATGCCTGCTTGCCGAATATCATGGTGGA
AAATGGCCGCTTTTCTGGATTCATCGACTGTGGCCGGCTGGGTGTGGCGGACCGCTATCAGGACATAGCG
TTGGCTACCCGTGATATTGCTGAAGAGCTTGGCGGCGAATGGGCTGACCGCTTCCTCGTGCTTTACGGTA
TCGCCGCTCCCGATTCGCAGCGCATCGCCTTCTATCGCCTTCTTGACGAGTTCTTCTGAGCGGGACTCTG
GGGTTCGAAATGACCGACCAAGCGACGCCCAACCTGCCATCACGAGATTTCGATTCCACCGCCGCCTTCT
ATGAAAGGTTGGGCTTCGGAATCGTTTTCCGGGACGCCGGCTGGATGATCCTCCAGCGCGGGGATCTCAT
GCTGGAGTTCTTCGCCCACCCTAGGGGGAGGCTAACTGAAACACGGAAGGAGACAATACCGGAAGGAACC
CGCGCTATGACGGCAATAAAAAGACAGAATAAAACGCACGGTGTTGGGTCGTTTGTTCATAAACGCGGGG
TTCGGTCCCAGGGCTGGCACTCTGTCGATACCCCACCGAGACCCCATTGGGGCCAATACGCCCGCGTTTC
TTCCTTTTCCCCACCCCACCCCCCAAGTTCGGGTGAAGGCCCAGGGCTCGCAGCCAACGTCGGGGCGGCA
GGCCCTGCCATAGCCTCAGGTTACTCATATATACTTTAGATTGATTTAAAACTTCATTTTTAATTTAAAA
GGATCTAGGTGAAGATCCTTTTTGATAATCTCATGACCAAAATCCCTTAACGTGAGTTTTCGTTCCACTG
AGCGTCAGACCCCGTAGAAAAGATCAAAGGATCTTCTTGAGATCCTTTTTTTCTGCGCGTAATCTGCTGC
TTGCAAACAAAAAAACCACCGCTACCAGCGGTGGTTTGTTTGCCGGATCAAGAGCTACCAACTCTTTTTC
CGAAGGTAACTGGCTTCAGCAGAGCGCAGATACCAAATACTGTCCTTCTAGTGTAGCCGTAGTTAGGCCA
CCACTTCAAGAACTCTGTAGCACCGCCTACATACCTCGCTCTGCTAATCCTGTTACCAGTGGCTGCTGCC
AGTGGCGATAAGTCGTGTCTTACCGGGTTGGACTCAAGACGATAGTTACCGGATAAGGCGCAGCGGTCGG
GCTGAACGGGGGGTTCGTGCACACAGCCCAGCTTGGAGCGAACGACCTACACCGAACTGAGATACCTACA
GCGTGAGCTATGAGAAAGCGCCACGCTTCCCGAAGGGAGAAAGGCGGACAGGTATCCGGTAAGCGGCAGG
GTCGGAACAGGAGAGCGCACGAGGGAGCTTCCAGGGGGAAACGCCTGGTATCTTTATAGTCCTGTCGGGT
TTCGCCACCTCTGACTTGAGCGTCGATTTTTGTGATGCTCGTCAGGGGGGCGGAGCCTATGGAAAAACGC
CAGCAACGCGGCCTTTTTACGGTTCCTGGCCTTTTGCTGGCCTTTTGCTCACATGTTCTTTCCTGCGTTA
TCCCCTGATTCTGTGGATAACCGTATTACCGCCATGCATTAGTTATTAATAGTAATCAATTACGGGGTCA
TTAGTTCATAGCCCATATATGGAGTTCCGCGTTACATAACTTACGGTAAATGGCCCGCCTGGCTGACCGC
CCAACGACCCCCGCCCATTGACGTCAATAATGACGTATGTTCCCATAGTAACGCCAATAGGGACTTTCCA
TTGACGTCAATGGGTGGAGTATTTACGGTAAACTGCCCACTTGGCAGTACATCAAGTGTATCATATGCCA
AGTACGCCCCCTATTGACGTCAATGACGGTAAATGGCCCGCCTGGCATTATGCCCAGTACATGACCTTAT
GGGACTTTCCTACTTGGCAGTACATCTACGTATTAGTCATCGCTATTACCATGGTGATGCGGTTTTGGCA
GTACATCAATGGGCGTGGATAGCGGTTTGACTCACGGGGATTTCCAAGTCTCCACCCCATTGACGTCAAT
GGGAGTTTGTTTTGGCACCAAAATCAACGGGACTTTCCAAAATGTCGTAACAACTCCGCCCCATTGACGC
AAATGGGCGGTAGGCGTGTACGGTGGGAGGTCTATATAAGCAGCGCGTTTTGCCTGTACTGGGTCTCTCT
GGTTAGACCAGATCTGAGCCTGGGAGCTCTCTGGCTAACTAGGGAACCCACTGCTTAAGCCTCAATAAAG
CTTGCCTTGAGTGCTTCAAGTAGTGTGTGCCCGTCTGTTGTGTGACTCTGGTAACTAGAGATCCCTCAGA
CCCTTTTAGTCAGTGTGGAAAATCTCTAGCAGTGGCGCCCGAACAGGGACTTGAAAGCGAAAGGGAAACC
AGAGGAGCTCTCTCGACGCAGGACTCGGCTTGCTGAAGCGCGCACGGCAAGAGGCGAGGGGCGGCGACTG
GTGAGTACGCCAAAAATTTTGACTAGCGGAGGCTAGAAGGAGAGAGATGGGTGCGAGAGCGTCAGTATTA
AGCGGGGGAGAATTAGATCGCGATGGGAAAAAATTCGGTTAAGGCCAGGGGGAAAGAAAAAATATAAATT
AAAACATATAGTATGGGCAAGCAGGGAGCTAGAACGATTCGCAGTTAATCCTGGCCTGTTAGAAACATCA
GAAGGCTGTAGACAAATACTGGGACAGCTACAACCATCCCTTCAGACAGGATCAGAAGAACTTAGATCAT
TATATAATACAGTAGCAACCCTCTATTGTGTGCATCAAAGGATAGAGATAAAAGACACCAAGGAAGCTTT
AGACAAGATAGAGGAAGAGCAAAACAAAAGTAAGACCACCGCACAGCAAGCGGCCGGCCGCGCTGATCTT
CAGACCTGGAGGAGGAGATATGAGGGACAATTGGAGAAGTGAATTATATAAATATAAAGTAGTAAAAATT
GAACCATTAGGAGTAGCACCCACCAAGGCAAAGAGAAGAGTGGTGCAGAGAGAAAAAAGAGCAGTGGGAA
TAGGAGCTTTGTTCCTTGGGTTCTTGGGAGCAGCAGGAAGCACTATGGGCGCAGCGTCAATGACGCTGAC
GGTACAGGCCAGACAATTATTGTCTGGTATAGTGCAGCAGCAGAACAATTTGCTGAGGGCTATTGAGGCG
CAACAGCATCTGTTGCAACTCACAGTCTGGGGCATCAAGCAGCTCCAGGCAAGAATCCTGGCTGTGGAAA
GATACCTAAAGGATCAACAGCTCCTGGGGATTTGGGGTTGCTCTGGAAAACTCATTTGCACCACTGCTGT
GCCTTGGAATGCTAGTTGGAGTAATAAATCTCTGGAACAGATTTGGAATCACACGACCTGGATGGAGTGG
GACAGAGAAATTAACAATTACACAAGCTTAATACACTCCTTAATTGAAGAATCGCAAAACCAGCAAGAAA
AGAATGAACAAGAATTATTGGAATTAGATAAATGGGCAAGTTTGTGGAATTGGTTTAACATAACAAATTG
GCTGTGGTATATAAAATTATTCATAATGATAGTAGGAGGCTTGGTAGGTTTAAGAATAGTTTTTGCTGTA
CTTTCTATAGTGAATAGAGTTAGGCAGGGATATTCACCATTATCGTTTCAGACCCACCTCCCAACCCCGA
GGG
