Features (pLannotate 1.2.2; 35 found; start..end, strand, type, name):
    129..246     +  misc_feature   cPPT/CTS: central polypurine tract and central termination sequence of HIV-1
    344..723     +  enhancer       CMV enhancer: human cytomegalovirus immediate early enhancer
   1001..2017    +  intron         chimeric intron: chimera between introns from chicken β-actin and rabbit β-globin
   2133..2257    +  protein_bind   attR1: mutant version of attR; recombination site for the Gateway® LR reaction LR Clonase™
   2282..2312    +  promoter       lac UV5 promoter: E. coli lac promoter with an "up" mutation
   2336..2365    +  promoter       cat promoter (fragment): promoter of the E. coli cat gene encoding chloramphenicol acetyltransferase
   2366..3025    +  CDS            CmR: chloramphenicol acetyltransferase; cat; confers resistance to chloramphenicol
   3204..3362    +  CDS            ccdA (fragment): CCDA_ECO57 - Also known as H, letA. Experimental evidence at protein level: Swiss-Prot protein existence level 1. Antitoxin component of a type II toxin-antitoxin (TA) system which inhibits the post-segregational killing (PSK) of plasmid-free cells, also referred to as a plasmid addiction system. Binds to and blocks the activity of CcdB; will also remove bound CcdB protein from the CcdB-GyrA complex by forming a CcdA-CcdB complex, a process termed rejuvenation. Functions as a transcriptional corepressor for the ccdAB operon, repression also requires CcdB (By similarity). From Escherichia coli
   3367..3669    +  CDS            ccdB: CCDB_ECOLI - Also known as G, letB, letD. Experimental evidence at protein level: Swiss-Prot protein existence level 1. Toxic component of a type II toxin-antitoxin (TA) system, functioning in plasmid maintainence. Responsible for the post- segregational killing (PSK) of plasmid-free cells, also referred to as a plasmid addiction system. Half-life of over 2 hours. Cell killing by CcdB is accompanied by filamentation, defects in chromosome and plasmid segregation, defects in cell division, formation of anucleate cells, decreased DNA synthesis and plasmid loss. Interferes with the activity of DN
   3713..3837    -  protein_bind   attR2: mutant version of attR; recombination site for the Gateway® LR reaction LR Clonase™
   3860..3880    +  CDS            FLAG (fragment): FLAG® epitope tag, followed by an enterokinase cleavage site
   3904..4464    +  misc_feature   IRES: internal ribosome entry site (IRES) of the encephalomyocarditis virus (EMCV)
   4467..5186    +  CDS            EGFP: the original enhanced GFP (Yang et al., 1996) mammalian codon-optimized
   5198..5228    +  misc_feature   MCS (fragment): pUC18/19 multiple cloning site
   5263..5851    +  misc_feature   WPRE: woodchuck hepatitis virus posttranscriptional regulatory element
   5852..5871    +  misc_feature   MCS (fragment): pBluescript multiple cloning site
   5873..6058    +  CDS            nef (fragment): NEF_HV1Z2 - Experimental evidence at protein level: Swiss-Prot protein existence level 1. Extracellular Nef protein targets CD4(+) T-lymphocytes for apoptosis by interacting with CXCR4 surface receptors. From Human immunodeficiency virus type 1 group M subtype D (isolate Z2/CDC-Z34) (HIV-1).
   6060..6293    +  LTR            3' LTR (ΔU3): self-inactivating 3' long terminal repeat (LTR) from HIV-1
   6365..6486    +  polyA_signal   SV40 poly(A) signal: SV40 polyadenylation signal
   6526..6661    +  rep_origin     SV40 ori: SV40 origin of replication
   6682..6700    -  promoter       T7 promoter: promoter for bacteriophage T7 RNA polymerase
   6723..7081    -  rep_origin     f1 ori (sequence partly withheld): f1 bacteriophage origin of replication; arrow indicates direction of (+) strand synthesis
   7108..7212    +  promoter       AmpR promoter: bla
   7214..7571    +  promoter       SV40 promoter: SV40 enhancer and early promoter
   7606..8400    +  CDS            NeoR/KanR: aminoglycoside phosphotransferase from Tn5; aph(3')-II (or nptII); confers resistance to neomycin, kanamycin, and G418 (Geneticin®)
   8421..8573    +  CDS            ble (fragment): BLE_KLEPN - Experimental evidence at protein level: Swiss-Prot protein existence level 1. Binding protein with a strong affinity to the bleomycin family of antibiotics. Binds to CL990; an antimitotic-antibiotic compound. From Klebsiella pneumoniae.
   8632..8679    +  polyA_signal   HSV TK poly(A) signal: herpes simplex virus thymidine kinase polyadenylation signal (Cole and Stacy, 1985)
   9008..9596    +  rep_origin     ori: high-copy-number ColE1/pMB1/pBR322/pUC origin of replication
   9771..10074   +  enhancer       CMV enhancer: human cytomegalovirus immediate early enhancer
  10075..10274   +  promoter       CMV promoter: human cytomegalovirus (CMV) immediate early promoter
  10292..10472   +  LTR            5' LTR (truncated): truncated 5' long terminal repeat (LTR) from HIV-1
  10519..10644   +  misc_feature   HIV-1 Ψ: packaging signal of human immunodeficiency virus type 1
  10628..10966   +  CDS            HIV-1 gag (fragment): gag protein from human immunodeficiency virus 1; gag
  11141..11374   +  misc_feature   RRE: The Rev response element (RRE) of HIV-1 allows for Rev-dependent mRNA export from the nucleus to the cytoplasm.
  11751..79      +  CDS            Rev (fragment) (across the origin): human immunodeficiency virus 1 (HIV-1) Rev protein; rev; enhances nuclear export of unspliced and incompletely spliced viral mRNAs
>Addgene plasmid #107398 | plenti-CAG-gate-FLAG-IRES-GFP | addgene full sequence | sequence record 260863 | Addgene NGS Result
GACCCGACAGGCCCGAAGGAATAGAAGAAGAAGGTGGAGAGAGAGACAGAGACAGATCCATTCGATTAGT
GAACGGATCGGCACTGCGTGCGCCAATTCTGCAGACAAATGGCAGTATTCATCCACAATTTTAAAAGAAA
AGGGGGGATTGGGGGGTACAGTGCAGGGGAAAGAATAGTAGACATAATAGCAACAGACATACAAACTAAA
GAATTACAAAAACAAATTACAAAAATTCAAAATTTTCGGGTTTATTACAGGGACAGCAGAGATCCAGTTT
GGTTAGTACCGGGCCCGCTCTAGCCCTAGATTTAAATCGATGTACGGGCCAGATATACGCGTTGACATTG
ATTATTGACTAGTTATTAATAGTAATCAATTACGGGGTCATTAGTTCATAGCCCATATATGGAGTTCCGC
GTTACATAACTTACGGTAAATGGCCCGCCTGGCTGACCGCCCAACGACCCCCGCCCATTGACGTCAATAA
TGACGTATGTTCCCATAGTAACGCCAATAGGGACTTTCCATTGACGTCAATGGGTGGAGTATTTACGGTA
AACTGCCCACTTGGCAGTACATCAAGTGTATCATATGCCAAGTACGCCCCCTATTGACGTCAATGACGGT
AAATGGCCCGCCTGGCATTATGCCCAGTACATGACCTTATGGGACTTTCCTACTTGGCAGTACATCTACG
TATTAGTCATCGCTATTACCATGGTCGAGGTGAGCCCCACGTTCTGCTTCACTCTCCCCATCTCCCCCCC
CTCCCCACCCCCAATTTTGTATTTATTTATTTTTTAATTATTTTGTGCAGCGATGGGGGCGGGGGGGGGG
GGGGGGCGCGCCRGGGGGGGGGGGGGGGGGGGGGGGGGGGGGGGGGGSGRGGSGGRGRGGKGCGGCGGCA
GCCAATCAGAGCGGCGCGCTCCGAAAGTTTCCTTTTATGGCGAGGCGGCGGCGGCGGCGGCCCTATAAAA
AGCGAAGCGCGCGGCGGGCGGGAGTCGCTGCGCGCTGCCTTCGCCCCGTGCCCCGCTCCGCCGCCGCCTC
GCGCCGCCCGCCCCGGCTCTGACTGACCGCGTTACTCCCACAGGTGAGCGGGCGGGACGGCCCTTCTCCT
CCGGGCTGTAATTAGCGCTTGGTTTAATGACGGCTTGTTTCTTTTCTGTGGCTGCGTGAAAGCCTTGAGG
GGCTCCGGGAGGGCCCTTTGTGCGGGGGGAGCGGCTCGGGGGGTGCGTGCGTGTGTGTGTGCGTGGGGAG
CGCCGCGTGCGGCTCCGCGCTGCCCGGCGGCTGTGAGCGCTGCGGGCGCGGCGCGGGGCTTTGTGCGCTC
CGCAGTGTGCGCGAGGGGAGCGCGGCCGGGGGCGGTGCCCCGCGGTGCGGGGGGGGCTGCGAGGGGAACA
AAGGCTGCGTGCGGGGTGTGTGCGTGGGGGGGTGAGCAGGGGGTGTGGGCGCGTCGGTCGGGCTGCAACC
CCCCCTGCACCCCCCTCCCCGAGTTGCTGAGCACGGCCCGGCTTCGGGTGCGGGGCTCCGTACGGGGCGT
GGCGCGGGGCTCGCCGTGCCGGGCGGGGGGTGGCGGCAGGTGGGGGTGCCGGGCGGGGCGGGGCCGCCTC
GGGCCGGGGAGGGCTCGGGGGAGGGGCGCGGCGGCCCCCGGAGCGCCGGCGGCTGTCGAGGCGCGGCGAG
CCGCAGCCATTGCCTTTTATGGTAATCGTGCGAGAGGGCGCAGGGACTTCCTTTGTCCCAAATCTGTGCG
GAGCCGAAATCTGGGAGGCGCCGCCGCACCCCCTCTAGCGGGCGCGGGGCGAAGCGGTGCGGCGCCGGCA
GGAAGGAAATGGGCGGGGAGGGCCTTCGTGCGTCGCCGCGCCGCCGTCCCCTTCTCCCTCTCCAGCCTCG
GGGCTGTCCGCGGGGGGACGGCTGCCTTCGGGGGGGACGGGGCAGGGCGGGGTTCGGCTTCTGGCGTGTG
ACCGGCGGCTCTAGAGCCTCTGCTAACCATGTTCATGCCTTCTTCTTTTTCCTACAGCTCCTGGGCAACG
TGCTGGTTATTGTGCTGTCTCATCATTTTGGCAAAGAATTCCCCTAGCCGCGGAATCTAGACTGCCGGAT
CGAATTGTCGACGAATTCGGATCTGGCCAATCACAAGTTTGTACAAAAAAGCTGAACGAGAAACGTAAAA
TGATATAAATATCAATATATTAAATTAGATTTTGCATAAAAAACAGACTACATAATACTGTAAAACACAA
CATATCCAGTCACTATGGCGGCCGCATTAGGCACCCCAGGCTTTACACTTTATGCTTCCGGCTCGTATAA
TGTGTGGATTTTGAGTTAGGATCCGTCGAGATTTTCAGGAGCTAAGGAAGCTAAAATGGAGAAAAAAATC
ACTGGATATACCACCGTTGATATATCCCAATGGCATCGTAAAGAACATTTTGAGGCATTTCAGTCAGTTG
CTCAATGTACCTATAACCAGACCGTTCAGCTGGATATTACGGCCTTTTTAAAGACCGTAAAGAAAAATAA
GCACAAGTTTTATCCGGCCTTTATTCACATTCTTGCCCGCCTGATGAATGCTCATCCGGAATTCCGTATG
GCAATGAAAGACGGTGAGCTGGTGATATGGGATAGTGTTCACCCTTGTTACACCGTTTTCCATGAGCAAA
CTGAAACGTTTTCATCGCTCTGGAGTGAATACCACGACGATTTCCGGCAGTTTCTACACATATATTCGCA
AGATGTGGCGTGTTACGGTGAAAACCTGGCCTATTTCCCTAAAGGGTTTATTGAGAATATGTTTTTCGTC
TCAGCCAATCCCTGGGTGAGTTTCACCAGTTTTGATTTAAACGTGGCCAATATGGACAACTTCTTCGCCC
CCGTTTTCACCATGGGCAAATATTATACGCAAGGCGACAAGGTGCTGATGCCGCTGGCGATTCAGGTTCA
TCATGCCGTTTGTGATGGCTTCCATGTCGGCAGAATGCTTAATGAATTACAACAGTACTGCGATGAGTGG
CAGGGCGGGGCGTAAACGCGTGGATCCGGCTTACTAAAAGCCAGATAACAGTATGCGTATTTGCGCGCTG
ATTTTTGCGGTATAAGAATATATACTGATATGTATACCCGAAGTATGTCAAAAAGAGGTATGCTATGAAG
CAGCGTATTACAGTGACAGTTGACAGCGACAGCTATCAGTTGCTCAAGGCATATATGATGTCAATATCTC
CGGTCTGGTAAGCACAACCATGCAGAATGAAGCCCGTCGTCTGCGTGCCGAACGCTGGAAAGCGGAAAAT
CAGGAAGGGATGGCTGAGGTCGCCCGGTTTATTGAAATGAACGGCTCTTTTGCTGACGAGAACAGGGGCT
GGTGAAATGCAGTTTAAGGTTTACACCTATAAAAGAGAGAGCCGTTATCGTCTGTTTGTGGATGTACAGA
GTGATATTATTGACACGCCCGGGCGACGGATGGTGATCCCCCTGGCCAGTGCACGTCTGCTGTCAGATAA
AGTCTCCCGTGAACTTTACCCGGTGGTGCATATCGGGGATGAAAGCTGGCGCATGATGACCACCGATATG
GCCAGTGTGCCGGTCTCCGTTATCGGGGAAGAAGTGGCTGATCTCAGCCACCGCGAAAATGACATCAAAA
ACGCCATTAACCTGATGTTCTGGGGAATATAAATGTCAGGCTCCCTTATACACAGCCAGTCTGCAGGTCG
ACCATAGTGACTGGATATGTTGTGTTTTACAGTATTATGTAGTCTGTTTTTTATGCAAAATCTAATTTAA
TATATTGATATTTATATCATTTTACGTTTCTCGTTCAGCTTTCTTGTACAAAGTGGTGGGAGGAGGTGGA
TCTGGCGACTACAAGGACGACGATGACAAGTGACTCGAGCGGGATCAATTCCGCCCCCCCCCTAACGTTA
CTGGCCGAAGCCGCTTGGAATAAGGCCGGTGTGCGTTTGTCTATATGTTATTTTCCACCATATTGCCGTC
TTTTGGCAATGTGAGGGCCCGGAAACCTGGCCCTGTCTTCTTGACGAGCATTCCTAGGGGTCTTTCCCCT
CTCGCCAAAGGAATGCAAGGTCTGTTGAATGTCGTGAAGGAAGCAGTTCCTCTGGAAGCTTCTTGAAGAC
AAACAACGTCTGTAGCGACCCTTTGCAGGCAGCGGAACCCCCCACCTGGCGACAGGTGCCTCTGCGGCCA
AAAGCCACGTGTATAAGATACACCTGCAAAGGCGGCACAACCCCAGTGCCACGTTGTGAGTTGGATAGTT
GTGGAAAGAGTCAAATGGCTCTCCTCAAGCGTATTCAACAAGGGGCTGAAGGATGCCCAGAAGGTACCCC
ATTGTATGGGATCTGATCTGGGGCCTCGGTGCACATGCTTTACATGTGTTTAGTCGAGGTTAAAAAAACG
TCTAGGCCCCCCGAACCACGGGGACGTGGTTTTCCTTTGAAAAACACGATAATACCATGGTGAGCAAGGG
CGAGGAGCTGTTCACCGGGGTGGTGCCCATCCTGGTCGAGCTGGACGGCGACGTAAACGGCCACAAGTTC
AGCGTGTCCGGCGAGGGCGAGGGCGATGCCACCTACGGCAAGCTGACCCTGAAGTTCATCTGCACCACCG
GCAAGCTGCCCGTGCCCTGGCCCACCCTCGTGACCACCCTGACCTACGGCGTGCAGTGCTTCAGCCGCTA
CCCCGACCACATGAAGCAGCACGACTTCTTCAAGTCCGCCATGCCCGAAGGCTACGTCCAGGAGCGCACC
ATCTTCTTCAAGGACGACGGCAACTACAAGACCCGCGCCGAGGTGAAGTTCGAGGGCGACACCCTGGTGA
ACCGCATCGAGCTGAAGGGCATCGACTTCAAGGAGGACGGCAACATCCTGGGGCACAAGCTGGAGTACAA
CTACAACAGCCACAACGTCTATATCATGGCCGACAAGCAGAAGAACGGCATCAAGGTGAACTTCAAGATC
CGCCACAACATCGAGGACGGCAGCGTGCAGCTCGCCGACCACTACCAGCAGAACACCCCCATCGGCGACG
GCCCCGTGCTGCTGCCCGACAACCACTACCTGAGCACCCAGTCCGCCCTGAGCAAAGACCCCAACGAGAA
GCGCGATCACATGGTCCTGCTGGAGTTCGTGACCGCCGCCGGGATCACTCTCGGCATGGACGAGCTGTAC
AAGTAAAGCGGCCGCGACTCTAGAGTCGACCTGCAGGCATGCAAGCTTCAGGTAGCCGGCTAACGTTATC
AAGCTTATCGATAATCAACCTCTGGATTACAAAATTTGTGAAAGATTGACTGGTATTCTTAACTATGTTG
CTCCTTTTACGCTATGTGGATACGCTGCTTTAATGCCTTTGTATCATGCTATTGCTTCCCGTATGGCTTT
CATTTTCTCCTCCTTGTATAAATCCTGGTTGCTGTCTCTTTATGAGGAGTTGTGGCCCGTTGTCAGGCAA
CGTGGCGTGGTGTGCACTGTGTTTGCTGACGCAACCCCCACTGGTTGGGGCATTGCCACCACCTGTCAGC
TCCTTTCCGGGACTTTCGCTTTCCCCCTCCCTATTGCCACGGCGGAACTCATCGCCGCCTGCCTTGCCCG
CTGCTGGACAGGGGCTCGGCTGTTGGGCACTGACAATTCCGTGGTGTTGTCGGGGAAATCATCGTCCTTT
CCTTGGCTGCTCGCCTGTGTTGCCACCTGGATTCTGCGCGGGACGTCCTTCTGCTACGTCCCTTCGGCCC
TCAATCCAGCGGACCTTCCTTCCCGCGGCCTGCTGCCGGCTCTGCGGCCTCTTCCGCGTCTTCGCCTTCG
CCCTCAGACGAGTCGGATCTCCCTTTGGGCCGCCTCCCCGCATCGATACCGTCGACCTCGATCGAGACCT
AGAAAAACATGGAGCAATCACAAGTAGCAATACAGCAGCTACCAATGCTGATTGTGCCTGGCTAGAAGCA
CAAGAGGAGGAGGAGGTGGGTTTTCCAGTCACACCTCAGGTACCTTTAAGACCAATGACTTACAAGGCAG
CTGTAGATCTTAGCCACTTTTTAAAAGAAAAGGGGGGACTGGAAGGGCTAATTCACTCCCAACGAAGACA
AGATCTGCTTTTTGCTTGTACTGGGTCTCTCTGGTTAGACCAGATCTGAGCCTGGGAGCTCTCTGGCTAA
CTAGGGAACCCACTGCTTAAGCCTCAATAAAGCTTGCCTTGAGTGCTTCAAGTAGTGTGTGCCCGTCTGT
TGTGTGACTCTGGTAACTAGAGATCCCTCAGACCCTTTTAGTCAGTGTGGAAAATCTCTAGCAGTAGTAG
TTCATGTCATCTTATTATTCAGTATTTATAACTTGCAAAGAAATGAATATCAGAGAGTGAGAGGAACTTG
TTTATTGCAGCTTATAATGGTTACAAATAAAGCAATAGCATCACAAATTTCACAAATAAAGCATTTTTTT
CACTGCATTCTAGTTGTGGTTTGTCCAAACTCATCAATGTATCTTATCATGTCTGGCTCTAGCTATCCCG
CCCCTAACTCCGCCCATCCCGCCCCTAACTCCGCCCAGTTCCGCCCATTCTCCGCCCCATGGCTGACTAA
TTTTTTTTATTTATGCAGAGGCCGAGGCCGCCTCGGCCTCTGAGCTATTCCAGAAGTAGTGAGGAGGCTT
TTTTGGAGGCCTAGGGACGTACCCAATTCGCCCTATAGTGAGTCGTATTAGCATGTGAGCAAAAGGCCAG
CATAAATCAAAAGAATAGACCGAGATAGGGT
[37 nt withheld, positions 6752-6788]
AAAGAACGTGGACTCCAACGTCAAAGG
[49 nt withheld, positions 6816-6864]
T
[91 nt withheld, positions 6866-6956]
G
[124 nt withheld, positions 6958-7081]
CAGGTGGCACTTTTCGGGGAAATGTGCGCGGAACCCCTATTTGTTTATTTTTCTAAATACATTCAAATAT
GTATCCGCTCATGAGACAATAACCCTGATAAATGCTTCAATAATATTGAAAAAGGAAGAGTCCTGAGGCG
GAAAGAACCAGCTGTGGAATGTGTGTCAGTTAGGGTGTGGAAAGTCCCCAGGCTCCCCAGCAGGCAGAAG
TATGCAAAGCATGCATCTCAATTAGTCAGCAACCAGGTGTGGAAAGTCCCCAGGCTCCCCAGCAGGCAGA
AGTATGCAAAGCATGCATCTCAATTAGTCAGCAACCATAGTCCCGCCCCTAACTCCGCCCATCCCGCCCC
TAACTCCGCCCAGTTCCGCCCATTCTCCGCCCCATGGCTGACTAATTTTTTTTATTTATGCAGAGGCCGA
GGCCGCCTCGGCCTCTGAGCTATTCCAGAAGTAGTGAGGAGGCTTTTTTGGAGGCCTAGGCTTTTGCAAA
GATCGATCAAGAGACAGGATGAGGATCGTTTCGCATGATTGAACAAGATGGATTGCACGCAGGTTCTCCG
GCCGCTTGGGTGGAGAGGCTATTCGGCTATGACTGGGCACAACAGACAATCGGCTGCTCTGATGCCGCCG
TGTTCCGGCTGTCAGCGCAGGGGCGCCCGGTTCTTTTTGTCAAGACCGACCTGTCCGGTGCCCTGAATGA
ACTGCAAGACGAGGCAGCGCGGCTATCGTGGCTGGCCACGACGGGCGTTCCTTGCGCAGCTGTGCTCGAC
GTTGTCACTGAAGCGGGAAGGGACTGGCTGCTATTGGGCGAAGTGCCGGGGCAGGATCTCCTGTCATCTC
ACCTTGCTCCTGCCGAGAAAGTATCCATCATGGCTGATGCAATGCGGCGGCTGCATACGCTTGATCCGGC
TACCTGCCCATTCGACCACCAAGCGAAACATCGCATCGAGCGAGCACGTACTCGGATGGAAGCCGGTCTT
GTCGATCAGGATGATCTGGACGAAGAGCATCAGGGGCTCGCGCCAGCCGAACTGTTCGCCAGGCTCAAGG
CGAGCATGCCCGACGGCGAGGATCTCGTCGTGACCCATGGCGATGCCTGCTTGCCGAATATCATGGTGGA
AAATGGCCGCTTTTCTGGATTCATCGACTGTGGCCGGCTGGGTGTGGCGGACCGCTATCAGGACATAGCG
TTGGCTACCCGTGATATTGCTGAAGAGCTTGGCGGCGAATGGGCTGACCGCTTCCTCGTGCTTTACGGTA
TCGCCGCTCCCGATTCGCAGCGCATCGCCTTCTATCGCCTTCTTGACGAGTTCTTCTGAGCGGGACTCTG
GGGTTCGAAATGACCGACCAAGCGACGCCCAACCTGCCATCACGAGATTTCGATTCCACCGCCGCCTTCT
ATGAAAGGTTGGGCTTCGGAATCGTTTTCCGGGACGCCGGCTGGATGATCCTCCAGCGCGGGGATCTCAT
GCTGGAGTTCTTCGCCCACCCTAGGGGGAGGCTAACTGAAACACGGAAGGAGACAATACCGGAAGGAACC
CGCGCTATGACGGCAATAAAAAGACAGAATAAAACGCACGGTGTTGGGTCGTTTGTTCATAAACGCGGGG
TTCGGTCCCAGGGCTGGCACTCTGTCGATACCCCACCGAGACCCCATTGGGGCCAATACGCCCGCGTTTC
TTCCTTTTCCCCACCCCACCCCCCAAGTTCGGGTGAAGGCCCAGGGCTCGCAGCCAACGTCGGGGCGGCA
GGCCCTGCCATAGCCTCAGGTTACTCATATATACTTTAGATTGATTTAAAACTTCATTTTTAATTTAAAA
GGATCTAGGTGAAGATCCTTTTTGATAATCTCATGACCAAAATCCCTTAACGTGAGTTTTCGTTCCACTG
AGCGTCAGACCCCGTAGAAAAGATCAAAGGATCTTCTTGAGATCCTTTTTTTCTGCGCGTAATCTGCTGC
TTGCAAACAAAAAAACCACCGCTACCAGCGGTGGTTTGTTTGCCGGATCAAGAGCTACCAACTCTTTTTC
CGAAGGTAACTGGCTTCAGCAGAGCGCAGATACCAAATACTGTTCTTCTAGTGTAGCCGTAGTTAGGCCA
CCACTTCAAGAACTCTGTAGCACCGCCTACATACCTCGCTCTGCTAATCCTGTTACCAGTGGCTGCTGCC
AGTGGCGATAAGTCGTGTCTTACCGGGTTGGACTCAAGACGATAGTTACCGGATAAGGCGCAGCGGTCGG
GCTGAACGGGGGGTTCGTGCACACAGCCCAGCTTGGAGCGAACGACCTACACCGAACTGAGATACCTACA
GCGTGAGCTATGAGAAAGCGCCACGCTTCCCGAAGGGAGAAAGGCGGACAGGTATCCGGTAAGCGGCAGG
GTCGGAACAGGAGAGCGCACGAGGGAGCTTCCAGGGGGAAACGCCTGGTATCTTTATAGTCCTGTCGGGT
TTCGCCACCTCTGACTTGAGCGTCGATTTTTGTGATGCTCGTCAGGGGGGCGGAGCCTATGGAAAAACGC
CAGCAACGCGGCCTTTTTACGGTTCCTGGCCTTTTGCTGGCCTTTTGCTCACATGTTCTTTCCTGCGTTA
TCCCCTGATTCTGTGGATAACCGTATTACCGCCATGCATTAGTTATTAATAGTAATCAATTACGGGGTCA
TTAGTTCATAGCCCATATATGGAGTTCCGCGTTACATAACTTACGGTAAATGGCCCGCCTGGCTGACCGC
CCAACGACCCCCGCCCATTGACGTCAATAATGACGTATGTTCCCATAGTAACGCCAATAGGGACTTTCCA
TTGACGTCAATGGGTGGAGTATTTACGGTAAACTGCCCACTTGGCAGTACATCAAGTGTATCATATGCCA
AGTACGCCCCCTATTGACGTCAATGACGGTAAATGGCCCGCCTGGCATTATGCCCAGTACATGACCTTAT
GGGACTTTCCTACTTGGCAGTACATCTACGTATTAGTCATCGCTATTACCATGGTGATGCGGTTTTGGCA
GTACATCAATGGGCGTGGATAGCGGTTTGACTCACGGGGATTTCCAAGTCTCCACCCCATTGACGTCAAT
GGGAGTTTGTTTTGGCACCAAAATCAACGGGACTTTCCAAAATGTCGTAACAACTCCGCCCCATTGACGC
AAATGGGCGGTAGGCGTGTACGGTGGGAGGTCTATATAAGCAGCGCGTTTTGCCTGTACTGGGTCTCTCT
GGTTAGACCAGATCTGAGCCTGGGAGCTCTCTGGCTAACTAGGGAACCCACTGCTTAAGCCTCAATAAAG
CTTGCCTTGAGTGCTTCAAGTAGTGTGTGCCCGTCTGTTGTGTGACTCTGGTAACTAGAGATCCCTCAGA
CCCTTTTAGTCAGTGTGGAAAATCTCTAGCAGTGGCGCCCGAACAGGGACTTGAAAGCGAAAGGGAAACC
AGAGGAGCTCTCTCGACGCAGGACTCGGCTTGCTGAAGCGCGCACGGCAAGAGGCGAGGGGCGGCGACTG
GTGAGTACGCCAAAAATTTTGACTAGCGGAGGCTAGAAGGAGAGAGATGGGTGCGAGAGCGTCAGTATTA
AGCGGGGGAGAATTAGATCGCGATGGGAAAAAATTCGGTTAAGGCCAGGGGGAAAGAAAAAATATAAATT
AAAACATATAGTATGGGCAAGCAGGGAGCTAGAACGATTCGCAGTTAATCCTGGCCTGTTAGAAACATCA
GAAGGCTGTAGACAAATACTGGGACAGCTACAACCATCCCTTCAGACAGGATCAGAAGAACTTAGATCAT
TATATAATACAGTAGCAACCCTCTATTGTGTGCATCAAAGGATAGAGATAAAAGACACCAAGGAAGCTTT
AGACAAGATAGAGGAAGAGCAAAACAAAAGTAAGACCACCGCACAGCAAGCGGCCGGCCGCTGATCTTCA
GACCTGGAGGAGGAGATATGAGGGACAATTGGAGAAGTGAATTATATAAATATAAAGTAGTAAAAATTGA
ACCATTAGGAGTAGCACCCACCAAGGCAAAGAGAAGAGTGGTGCAGAGAGAAAAAAGAGCAGTGGGAATA
GGAGCTTTGTTCCTTGGGTTCTTGGGAGCAGCAGGAAGCACTATGGGCGCAGCGTCAATGACGCTGACGG
TACAGGCCAGACAATTATTGTCTGGTATAGTGCAGCAGCAGAACAATTTGCTGAGGGCTATTGAGGCGCA
ACAGCATCTGTTGCAACTCACAGTCTGGGGCATCAAGCAGCTCCAGGCAAGAATCCTGGCTGTGGAAAGA
TACCTAAAGGATCAACAGCTCCTGGGGATTTGGGGTTGCTCTGGAAAACTCATTTGCACCACTGCTGTGC
CTTGGAATGCTAGTTGGAGTAATAAATCTCTGGAACAGATTTGGAATCACACGACCTGGATGGAGTGGGA
CAGAGAAATTAACAATTACACAAGCTTAATACACTCCTTAATTGAAGAATCGCAAAACCAGCAAGAAAAG
AATGAACAAGAATTATTGGAATTAGATAAATGGGCAAGTTTGTGGAATTGGTTTAACATAACAAATTGGC
TGTGGTATATAAAATTATTCATAATGATAGTAGGAGGCTTGGTAGGTTTAAGAATAGTTTTTGCTGTACT
TTCTATAGTGAATAGAGTTAGGCAGGGATATTCACCATTATCGTTTCAGACCCACCTCCCAACCCCGAGG
G
